>Addgene plasmid #75809 | PKDCC gRNA (BRDN0001145657) | addgene full sequence | sequence record 184610 | Addgene Assembled Sequence
CCCGGGTGCAAAGATGGATAAAGTTTTAAACAGAGAGGAATCTTTGCAGCTAATGGACCTTCTAGGTCTT
GAAAGGAGTGGGAATTGGCTCCGGTGCCCGTCAGTGGGCAGAGCGCACATCGCCCACAGTCCCCGAGAAG
TTGGGGGGAGGGGTCGGCAATTGATCCGGTGCCTAGAGAAGGTGGCGCGGGGTAAACTGGGAAAGTGATG
TCGTGTACTGGCTCCGCCTTTTTCCCGAGGGTGGGGGAGAACCGTATATAAGTGCAGTAGTCGCCGTGAA
CGTTCTTTTTCGCAACGGGTTTGCCGCCAGAACACAGGTAAGTGCCGTGTGTGGTTCCCGCGGGCCTGGC
CTCTTTACGGGTTATGGCCCTTGCGTGCCTTGAATTACTTCCACCTGGCTGCAGTACGTGATTCTTGATC
CCGAGCTTCGGGTTGGAAGTGGGTGGGAGAGTTCGAGGCCTTGCGCTTAAGGAGCCCCTTCGCCTCGTGC
TTGAGTTGAGGCCTGGCCTGGGCGCTGGGGCCGCCGCGTGCGAATCTGGTGGCACCTTCGCGCCTGTCTC
GCTGCTTTCGATAAGTCTCTAGCCATTTAAAATTTTTGATGACCTGCTGCGACGCTTTTTTTCTGGCAAG
ATAGTCTTGTAAATGCGGGCCAAGATCTGCACACTGGTATTTCGGTTTTTGGGGCCGCGGGCGGCGACGG
GGCCCGTGCGTCCCAGCGCACATGTTCGGCGAGGCGGGGCCTGCGAGCGCGGCCACCGAGAATCGGACGG
GGGTAGTCTCAAGCTGGCCGGCCTGCTCTGGTGCCTGGCCTCGCGCCGCCGTGTATCGCCCCGCCCTGGG
CGGCAAGGCTGGCCCGGTCGGCACCAGTTGCGTGAGCGGAAAGATGGCCGCTTCCCGGCCCTGCTGCAGG
GAGCTCAAAATGGAGGACGCGGCGCTCGGGAGAGCGGGCGGGTGAGTCACCCACACAAAGGAAAAGGGCC
TTTCCGTCCTCAGCCGTCGCTTCATGTGACTCCACGGAGTACCGGGCGCCGTCCAGGCACCTCGATTAGT
TCTCGAGCTTTTGGAGTACGTCGTCTTTAGGTTGGGGGGAGGGGTTTTATGCGATGGAGTTTCCCCACAC
TGAGTGGGTGGAGACTGAAGTTAGGCCAGCTTGGCACTTGATGTAATTCTCCTTGGAATTTGCCCTTTTT
GAGTTTGGATCTTGGTTCATTCTCAAGCCTCAGACAGTGGTTCAAAGTTTTTTTCTTCCATTTCAGGTGT
CGTGACGTACGGCCACCATGACCGAGTACAAGCCCACGGTGCGCCTCGCCACCCGCGACGACGTCCCCAG
GGCCGTACGCACCCTCGCCGCCGCGTTCGCCGACTACCCCGCCACGCGCCACACCGTCGATCCGGACCGC
CACATCGAGCGGGTCACCGAGCTGCAAGAACTCTTCCTCACGCGCGTCGGGCTCGACATCGGCAAGGTGT
GGGTCGCGGACGACGGCGCCGCCGTGGCGGTCTGGACCACGCCGGAGAGCGTCGAAGCGGGGGCGGTGTT
CGCCGAGATCGGCCCGCGCATGGCCGAGTTGAGCGGTTCCCGGCTGGCCGCGCAGCAACAGATGGAAGGC
CTCCTGGCGCCGCACCGGCCCAAGGAGCCCGCGTGGTTCCTGGCCACCGTCGGAGTCTCGCCCGACCACC
AGGGCAAGGGTCTGGGCAGCGCCGTCGTGCTCCCCGGAGTGGAGGCGGCCGAGCGCGCCGGGGTGCCCGC
CTTCCTGGAGACCTCCGCGCCCCGCAACCTCCCCTTCTACGAGCGGCTCGGCTTCACCGTCACCGCCGAC
GTCGAGGTGCCCGAAGGACCGCGCACCTGGTGCATGACCCGCAAGCCCGGTGCCTGAACGCGTTAAGTCG
ACAATCAACCTCTGGATTACAAAATTTGTGAAAGATTGACTGGTATTCTTAACTATGTTGCTCCTTTTAC
GCTATGTGGATACGCTGCTTTAATGCCTTTGTATCATGCTATTGCTTCCCGTATGGCTTTCATTTTCTCC
TCCTTGTATAAATCCTGGTTGCTGTCTCTTTATGAGGAGTTGTGGCCCGTTGTCAGGCAACGTGGCGTGG
TGTGCACTGTGTTTGCTGACGCAACCCCCACTGGTTGGGGCATTGCCACCACCTGTCAGCTCCTTTCCGG
GACTTTCGCTTTCCCCCTCCCTATTGCCACGGCGGAACTCATCGCCGCCTGCCTTGCCCGCTGCTGGACA
GGGGCTCGGCTGTTGGGCACTGACAATTCCGTGGTGTTGTCGGGGAAATCATCGTCCTTTCCTTGGCTGC
TCGCCTGTGTTGCCACCTGGATTCTGCGCGGGACGTCCTTCTGCTACGTCCCTTCGGCCCTCAATCCAGC
GGACCTTCCTTCCCGCGGCCTGCTGCCGGCTCTGCGGCCTCTTCCGCGTCTTCGCCTTCGCCCTCAGACG
AGTCGGATCTCCCTTTGGGCCGCCTCCCCGCGTCGACTTTAAGACCAATGACTTACAAGGCAGCTGTAGA
TCTTAGCCACTTTTTAAAAGAAAAGGGGGGACTGGAAGGGCTAATTCACTCCCAACGAAGACAAGATCTG
CTTTTTGCTTGTACTGGGTCTCTCTGGTTAGACCAGATCTGAGCCTGGGAGCTCTCTGGCTAACTAGGGA
ACCCACTGCTTAAGCCTCAATAAAGCTTGCCTTGAGTGCTTCAAGTAGTGTGTGCCCGTCTGTTGTGTGA
CTCTGGTAACTAGAGATCCCTCAGACCCTTTTAGTCAGTGTGGAAAATCTCTAGCAGTACGTATAGTAGT
TCATGTCATCTTATTATTCAGTATTTATAACTTGCAAAGAAATGAATATCAGAGAGTGAGAGGAACTTGT
TTATTGCAGCTTATAATGGTTACAAATAAAGCAATAGCATCACAAATTTCACAAATAAAGCATTTTTTTC
ACTGCATTCTAGTTGTGGTTTGTCCAAACTCATCAATGTATCTTATCATGTCTGGCTCTAGCTATCCCGC
CCCTAACTCCGCCCATCCCGCCCCTAACTCCGCCCAGTTCCGCCCATTCTCCGCCCCATGGCTGACTAAT
TTTTTTTATTTATGCAGAGGCCGAGGCCGCCTCGGCCTCTGAGCTATTCCAGAAGTAGTGAGGAGGCTTT
TTTGGAGGCCTAGGGACGTACCCAATTCGCCCTATAGTGAGTCGTATTACGCGCGCTCACTGGCCGTCGT
TTTACAACGTCGTGACTGGGAAAACCCTGGCGTTACCCAACTTAATCGCCTTGCAGCACATCCCCCTTTC
GCCAGCTGGCGTAATAGCGAAGAGGCCCGCACCGATCGCCCTTCCCAACAGTTGCGCAGCCTGAATGGCG
AATGGG
[124 nt withheld, positions 3367-3490]
C
[91 nt withheld, positions 3492-3582]
A
[49 nt withheld, positions 3584-3632]
CCTTTGACGTTGGAGTCCACGTTCTTT
[37 nt withheld, positions 3660-3696]
ACCCTATCTCGGTCTATTCTTTTGATTTATAAGGGATTTTGCCGATTTCGGCCTATTGGTTAAAAAATGA
GCTGATTTAACAAAAATTTAACGCGAATTTTAACAAAATATTAACGCTTACAATTTAGGTGGCACTTTTC
GGGGAAATGTGCGCGGAACCCCTATTTGTTTATTTTTCTAAATACATTCAAATATGTATCCGCTCATGAG
ACAATAACCCTGATAAATGCTTCAATAATATTGAAAAAGGAAGAGTATGAGTATTCAACATTTCCGTGTC
GCCCTTATTCCCTTTTTTGCGGCATTTTGCCTTCCTGTTTTTGCTCACCCAGAAACGCTGGTGAAAGTAA
AAGATGCTGAAGATCAGTTGGGTGCACGAGTGGGTTACATCGAACTGGATCTCAACAGCGGTAAGATCCT
TGAGAGTTTTCGCCCCGAAGAACGTTTTCCAATGATGAGCACTTTTAAAGTTCTGCTATGTGGCGCGGTA
TTATCCCGTATTGACGCCGGGCAAGAGCAACTCGGTCGCCGCATACACTATTCTCAGAATGACTTGGTTG
AGTACTCACCAGTCACAGAAAAGCATCTTACGGATGGCATGACAGTAAGAGAATTATGCAGTGCTGCCAT
AACCATGAGTGATAACACTGCGGCCAACTTACTTCTGACAACGATCGGAGGACCGAAGGAGCTAACCGCT
TTTTTGCACAACATGGGGGATCATGTAACTCGCCTTGATCGTTGGGAACCGGAGCTGAATGAAGCCATAC
CAAACGACGAGCGTGACACCACGATGCCTGTAGCAATGGCAACAACGTTGCGCAAACTATTAACTGGCGA
ACTACTTACTCTAGCTTCCCGGCAACAATTAATAGACTGGATGGAGGCGGATAAAGTTGCAGGACCACTT
CTGCGCTCGGCCCTTCCGGCTGGCTGGTTTATTGCTGATAAATCTGGAGCCGGTGAGCGTGGGTCTCGCG
GTATCATTGCAGCACTGGGGCCAGATGGTAAGCCCTCCCGTATCGTAGTTATCTACACGACGGGGAGTCA
GGCAACTATGGATGAACGAAATAGACAGATCGCTGAGATAGGTGCCTCACTGATTAAGCATTGGTAACTG
TCAGACCAAGTTTACTCATATATACTTTAGATTGATTTAAAACTTCATTTTTAATTTAAAAGGATCTAGG
TGAAGATCCTTTTTGATAATCTCATGACCAAAATCCCTTAACGTGAGTTTTCGTTCCACTGAGCGTCAGA
CCCCGTAGAAAAGATCAAAGGATCTTCTTGAGATCCTTTTTTTCTGCGCGTAATCTGCTGCTTGCAAACA
AAAAAACCACCGCTACCAGCGGTGGTTTGTTTGCCGGATCAAGAGCTACCAACTCTTTTTCCGAAGGTAA
CTGGCTTCAGCAGAGCGCAGATACCAAATACTGTTCTTCTAGTGTAGCCGTAGTTAGGCCACCACTTCAA
GAACTCTGTAGCACCGCCTACATACCTCGCTCTGCTAATCCTGTTACCAGTGGCTGCTGCCAGTGGCGAT
AAGTCGTGTCTTACCGGGTTGGACTCAAGACGATAGTTACCGGATAAGGCGCAGCGGTCGGGCTGAACGG
GGGGTTCGTGCACACAGCCCAGCTTGGAGCGAACGACCTACACCGAACTGAGATACCTACAGCGTGAGCT
ATGAGAAAGCGCCACGCTTCCCGAAGGGAGAAAGGCGGACAGGTATCCGGTAAGCGGCAGGGTCGGAACA
GGAGAGCGCACGAGGGAGCTTCCAGGGGGAAACGCCTGGTATCTTTATAGTCCTGTCGGGTTTCGCCACC
TCTGACTTGAGCGTCGATTTTTGTGATGCTCGTCAGGGGGGCGGAGCCTATGGAAAAACGCCAGCAACGC
GGCCTTTTTACGGTTCCTGGCCTTTTGCTGGCCTTTTGCTCACATGTTCTTTCCTGCGTTATCCCCTGAT
TCTGTGGATAACCGTATTACCGCCTTTGAGTGAGCTGATACCGCTCGCCGCAGCCGAACGACCGAGCGCA
GCGAGTCAGTGAGCGAGGAAGCGGAAGAGCGCCCAATACGCAAACCGCCTCTCCCCGCGCGTTGGCCGAT
TCATTAATGCAGCTGGCACGACAGGTTTCCCGACTGGAAAGCGGGCAGTGAGCGCAACGCAATTAATGTG
AGTTAGCTCACTCATTAGGCACCCCAGGCTTTACACTTTATGCTTCCGGCTCGTATGTTGTGTGGAATTG
TGAGCGGATAACAATTTCACACAGGAAACAGCTATGACCATGATTACGCCAAGCGCGCAATTAACCCTCA
CTAAAGGGAACAAAAGCTGGAGCTGCAAGCTTAATGTAGTCTTATGCAATACTCTTGTAGTCTTGCAACA
TGGTAACGATGAGTTAGCAACATGCCTTACAAGGAGAGAAAAAGCACCGTGCATGCCGATTGGTGGAAGT
AAGGTGGTACGATCGTGCCTTATTAGGAAGGCAACAGACGGGTCTGACATGGATTGGACGAACCACTGAA
TTGCCGCATTGCAGAGATATTGTATTTAAGTGCCTAGCTCGATACATAAACGGGTCTCTCTGGTTAGACC
AGATCTGAGCCTGGGAGCTCTCTGGCTAACTAGGGAACCCACTGCTTAAGCCTCAATAAAGCTTGCCTTG
AGTGCTTCAAGTAGTGTGTGCCCGTCTGTTGTGTGACTCTGGTAACTAGAGATCCCTCAGACCCTTTTAG
TCAGTGTGGAAAATCTCTAGCAGTGGCGCCCGAACAGGGACTTGAAAGCGAAAGGGAAACCAGAGGAGCT
CTCTCGACGCAGGACTCGGCTTGCTGAAGCGCGCACGGCAAGAGGCGAGGGGCGGCGACTGGTGAGTACG
CCAAAAATTTTGACTAGCGGAGGCTAGAAGGAGAGAGATGGGTGCGAGAGCGTCAGTATTAAGCGGGGGA
GAATTAGATCGCGATGGGAAAAAATTCGGTTAAGGCCAGGGGGAAAGAAAAAATATAAATTAAAACATAT
AGTATGGGCAAGCAGGGAGCTAGAACGATTCGCAGTTAATCCTGGCCTGTTAGAAACATCAGAAGGCTGT
AGACAAATACTGGGACAGCTACAACCATCCCTTCAGACAGGATCAGAAGAACTTAGATCATTATATAATA
CAGTAGCAACCCTCTATTGTGTGCATCAAAGGATAGAGATAAAAGACACCAAGGAAGCTTTAGACAAGAT
AGAGGAAGAGCAAAACAAAAGTAAGACCACCGCACAGCAAGCGGCCGCTGATCTTCAGACCTGGAGGAGG
AGATATGAGGGACAATTGGAGAAGTGAATTATATAAATATAAAGTAGTAAAAATTGAACCATTAGGAGTA
GCACCCACCAAGGCAAAGAGAAGAGTGGTGCAGAGAGAAAAAAGAGCAGTGGGAATAGGAGCTTTGTTCC
TTGGGTTCTTGGGAGCAGCAGGAAGCACTATGGGCGCAGCGTCAATGACGCTGACGGTACAGGCCAGACA
ATTATTGTCTGGTATAGTGCAGCAGCAGAACAATTTGCTGAGGGCTATTGAGGCGCAACAGCATCTGTTG
CAACTCACAGTCTGGGGCATCAAGCAGCTCCAGGCAAGAATCCTGGCTGTGGAAAGATACCTAAAGGATC
AACAGCTCCTGGGGATTTGGGGTTGCTCTGGAAAACTCATTTGCACCACTGCTGTGCCTTGGAATGCTAG
TTGGAGTAATAAATCTCTGGAACAGATTTGGAATCACACGACCTGGATGGAGTGGGACAGAGAAATTAAC
AATTACACAAGCTTAATACACTCCTTAATTGAAGAATCGCAAAACCAGCAAGAAAAGAATGAACAAGAAT
TATTGGAATTAGATAAATGGGCAAGTTTGTGGAATTGGTTTAACATAACAAATTGGCTGTGGTATATAAA
ATTATTCATAATGATAGTAGGAGGCTTGGTAGGTTTAAGAATAGTTTTTGCTGTACTTTCTATAGTGAAT
AGAGTTAGGCAGGGATATTCACCATTATCGTTTCAGACCCACCTCCCAACCCCGAGGGGACCCAGAGAGG
GCCTATTTCCCATGATTCCTTCATATTTGCATATACGATACAAGGCTGTTAGAGAGATAATTAGAATTAA
TTTGACTGTAAACACAAAGATATTAGTACAAAATACGTGACGTAGAAAGTAATAATTTCTTGGGTAGTTT
GCAGTTTTAAAATTATGTTTTAAAATGGACTATCATATGCTTACCGTAACTTGAAAGTATTTCGATTTCT
TGGCTTTATATATCTTGTGGAAAGGACGAAACACCGCCACCAGCACAAACTGCCGAGTTTTAGAGCTAGA
AATAGCAAGTTAAAATAAGGCTAGTCCGTTATCAACTTGAAAAAGTGGCACCGAGTCGGTGCTTTTTTAA
GCTTGGCGTAACTAGATCTTGAGACAAATGGCAGTATTCATCCACAATTTTAAAAGAAAAGGGGGGATTG
GGGGGTACAGTGCAGGGGAAAGAATAGTAGACATAATAGCAACAGACATACAAACTAAAGAATTACAAAA
ACAAATTACAAAAATTCAAAATTTTCGGGTTTATTACAGGGACAGCAGAGATCCACTTTGGCGCCGGCTC
GAGGGGG
Features (pLannotate 1.2.2; 29 found; start..end, strand, type, name):
     14..80      +  CDS            small t antigen (fragment): SV40 (simian virus 40) small t antigen
    106..317     +  promoter       EF-1α core promoter: core promoter for human elongation factor EF-1α
    318..1256    +  intron         EF-1α intron A: intron upstream of the start codon of human EF-1α
   1278..1877    +  CDS            PuroR (fragment): puromycin N-acetyltransferase; pac from Streptomyces; confers resistance to puromycin
   1893..2481    +  misc_feature   WPRE: woodchuck hepatitis virus posttranscriptional regulatory element
   2532..2551    +  misc_feature   cPPT/CTS (fragment): central polypurine tract and central termination sequence of HIV-1
   2553..2786    +  LTR            3' LTR (ΔU3): self-inactivating 3' long terminal repeat (LTR) from HIV-1
   2864..2985    +  polyA_signal   SV40 poly(A) signal: SV40 polyadenylation signal
   3025..3160    +  rep_origin     SV40 ori: SV40 origin of replication
   3181..3199    -  promoter       T7 promoter: promoter for bacteriophage T7 RNA polymerase
   3207..3362    +  CDS            lacZα (fragment): LacZα fragment of β-galactosidase; lacZ fragment
   3367..3795    +  rep_origin     f1 ori (sequence partly withheld): f1 bacteriophage origin of replication; arrow indicates direction of (+) strand synthesis
   3848..3952    +  promoter       AmpR promoter: bla
   3953..4813    +  CDS            AmpR: β-lactamase; bla; confers resistance to ampicillin, carbenicillin, and related antibiotics
   4984..5572    +  rep_origin     ori: high-copy-number ColE1/pMB1/pBR322/pUC origin of replication
   5755..5847    +  CDS            lacI (fragment): lac repressor; lacI; The lac repressor binds to the lac operator to inhibit transcription in E. coli. This inhibition can be relieved by adding lactose or isopropyl-β-D-thiogalactopyranoside (IPTG).
   5860..5881    +  protein_bind   CAP binding site: CAP binding activates transcription in the presence of cAMP. E. coli catabolite activator protein
   5896..5926    +  promoter       lac promoter: promoter for the E. coli lac operon
   5934..5950    +  protein_bind   lac operator: The lac repressor binds to the lac operator to inhibit transcription in E. coli. This inhibition can be relieved by adding lactose or isopropyl-β-D-thiogalactopyranoside (IPTG). lac repressor encoded by lacI
   5995..6013    +  promoter       T3 promoter: promoter for bacteriophage T3 RNA polymerase
   6041..6267    +  promoter       RSV promoter: Rous sarcoma virus enhancer/promoter
   6268..6448    +  LTR            5' LTR (truncated): truncated 5' long terminal repeat (LTR) from HIV-1
   6495..6620    +  misc_feature   HIV-1 Ψ: packaging signal of human immunodeficiency virus type 1
   6604..6967    +  CDS            HIV-1 gag (fragment): gag protein from human immunodeficiency virus 1; gag
   7113..7346    +  misc_feature   RRE: The Rev response element (RRE) of HIV-1 allows for Rev-dependent mRNA export from the nucleus to the cytoplasm.
   7723..7749    +  CDS            Rev (fragment): human immunodeficiency virus 1 (HIV-1) Rev protein; rev; enhances nuclear export of unspliced and incompletely spliced viral mRNAs
   7753..7993    +  promoter       U6 promoter: RNA polymerase III promoter for human U6 snRNA
   8023..8098    +  misc_RNA       gRNA scaffold: guide RNA scaffold for the Streptococcus pyogenes CRISPR/Cas9 system
   8154..8271    +  misc_feature   cPPT/CTS: central polypurine tract and central termination sequence of HIV-1
