[The description below was written by a language model from this plasmid's Addgene catalogue record and pLannotate feature annotations shown in this document.]
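Description:
PKDCC gRNA (BRDN0001145657) is a third-generation lentiviral guide RNA plasmid built on the lentiGuide-Puro backbone and designed to target the human PKDCC gene (also known as Vlk or SGK493) for CRISPR-Cas9 editing. It is one clone from a human kinome gRNA collection. In bacteria it is maintained as a high-copy plasmid through a ColE1/pUC-type origin and selected with ampicillin via the β-lactamase gene. An f1 origin, an SV40 origin and remnants of the lac region and T7/T3 promoters are also annotated in the backbone.

The lentiviral transfer cassette begins with an RSV promoter fused to a truncated HIV-1 5' LTR, which makes genomic RNA production Tat-independent. This is followed by the Ψ packaging signal with a partial gag sequence and the Rev response element for Rev-dependent nuclear export. It ends in a self-inactivating ΔU3 3' LTR, which is followed by an SV40 polyadenylation signal. Within this unit, a human U6 RNA polymerase III promoter drives the PKDCC-specific spacer joined to the Streptococcus pyogenes gRNA scaffold. A cPPT/CTS element follows, which aids nuclear import of the viral genome. Downstream, the EF-1α core promoter with its intron A expresses puromycin N-acetyltransferase, allowing puromycin selection of transduced mammalian cells, and a WPRE enhances transcript expression.

The plasmid does not encode Cas9. It is meant to be used together with a separate Cas9 lentiviral vector or in cell lines that already express Cas9, typically to disrupt PKDCC in human cells.
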