Addgene plasmid #75809: PKDCC gRNA (BRDN0001145657)
Purpose: 3rd generation lentiviral gRNA plasmid targeting human PKDCC
Depositing lab: John Doench & David Root. Depositing organization: Broad Institute. Publication: Optimized sgRNA design to maximize activity and minimize off-target effects of CRISPR-Cas9. Doench JG, Fusi N, Sullender M, Hegde M, Vaimberg EW, Donovan KF, Smith I, Tothova Z, Wilen C, Orchard R, Virgin HW, Listgarten J, Root DE. Nat Biotechnol. 2016 Jan 18. doi: 10.1038/nbt.3437. PubMed 26780180.
Backbone
  Vector backbone: lentiGuide-Puro
  Backbone manufacturer: Zhang Lab (Addgene plasmid # 52963)
  Vector type: Mammalian Expression, Lentiviral, CRISPR
  Selectable markers: Puromycin
Growth in bacteria
  Bacterial resistance: Ampicillin, 100 μg/mL
  Growth temperature: 37°C
  Growth strain: DH5alpha
  Copy number: High Copy
Gene/Insert
  Gene/Insert name: PKDCC (alt names: PKDCC; NM_138370.2)
  gRNA/shRNA sequence: CCACCAGCACAAACTGCCGA
  Species: H. sapiens (human)
  Entrez Gene: PKDCC (a.k.a. Vlk, SGK493, FLJ18197, MGC125960)
  Promoter: hU6
  Cloning method: Unknown
  Sequencing primers: 5′ U6-F; 3′ pS2-R
Terms and licenses: Academic/Nonprofit Terms; Industry Terms: Not Available to Industry
Depositor comments: The gRNA was designed to target the following Genbank reference sequence(s): NM_138370.2. Note that this plasmid does NOT contain Cas9. It should be used in conjunction with lentiCas9-Blast (Addgene #52962) or otherwise with cell lines already expressing Cas9. Browse the full kinome gRNA library at http://www.addgene.org/pooled-library/broadgpp-human-kinome/ or visit http://www.broadinstitute.org/rnai/public/ for detailed protocols and information.
How to cite: PKDCC gRNA (BRDN0001145657) was a gift from John Doench & David Root (Addgene plasmid # 75809 ; http://n2t.net/addgene:75809 ; RRID:Addgene_75809)
