>Addgene plasmid #75809 | PKDCC gRNA (BRDN0001145657) | depositor partial sequence | sequence record 143269 | Target Sequence
CCACCAGCACAAACTGCCGA
