>Addgene plasmid #75809 | PKDCC gRNA (BRDN0001145657) | addgene partial sequence | sequence record 184609 | hU6-F
ACGTGACGTAGAAAGTAATAATTTCTTGGGTAGTTTGCAGTTTTAAAATTATGTTTTAAAATGGACTATC
ATATGCTTACCGTAACTTGAAAGTATTTCGATTTCTTGGCTTTATATATCTTGTGGAAAGGACGAAACAC
CGCCACCAGCACAAACTGCCGAGTTTTAGAGCTAGAAATAGCAAGTTAAAATAAGGCTAGTCCGTTATCA
ACTTGAAAAAGTGGCACCGAGTCGGTGCTTTTTTAAGCTTGGCGTAACTAGATCTTGAGACAAATGGCAG
TATTCATCCACAATTTTAAAAGAAAAGGGGGGATTGGGGGGTACAGTGCAGGGGAAAGAATAGTAGACAT
AATAGCAACAGACATACAAACTAAAGAATTACAAAAACAAATTACAAAAATTCAAAATTTTCGGGTTTAT
TACAGGGACAGCAGAGATCCACTTTGGCGCCGGCTCGAGGGGGCCCGGGTGCAAAGATGGATAAAGTTTT
AAACAGAGAGGAATCTTTGCAGCTAATGGACCTTCTAGGTCTTGAAAGGAGTGGGAATTGGCTCCGGTGC
CCGTCAGTGG
